Addgene plasmid #64062: L309-myc-seipin-ΔCT
Purpose: myc-tagged murine seipin with deletion of cytosolic C-terminus); lentiviral construct
Depositing lab: Weiping Han. Depositing organization: Singapore Bioimaging Consortium, BMSI, A*Star Research Entities. Publication: Seipin differentially regulates lipogenesis and adipogenesis through a conserved core sequence and an evolutionarily acquired C-terminus. Yang W, Thein S, Guo X, Xu F, Venkatesh B, Sugii S, Radda GK, Han W. Biochem J. 2013 May 15;452(1):37-44. doi: 10.1042/BJ20121870. PubMed 23458123.
Backbone
  Vector backbone: L309
  Vector type: Mammalian Expression, Lentiviral
Growth in bacteria
  Bacterial resistance: Ampicillin, 100 μg/mL
  Growth temperature: 37°C
  Growth strain: XL10 Gold
  Copy number: High Copy
Gene/Insert
  Gene/Insert name: bscl2
  Species: M. musculus (mouse)
  Mutation: Deletion of C-terminal Asp338–Ser443
  Entrez Gene: Bscl2 (a.k.a. 2900097C17Rik, Gng3lg)
  Tag / fusion protein: myc epitope (N terminal on backbone)
  Cloning method: Restriction Enzyme; 5′ cloning site BamHI (destroyed during cloning); 3′ cloning site BamHI (destroyed during cloning)
  Sequencing primers: 5′ GGCGAGTGTGTTTTGTGAAG
Terms and licenses: Academic/Nonprofit Terms; Industry Terms: Not Available to Industry
How to cite: L309-myc-seipin-ΔCT was a gift from Weiping Han (Addgene plasmid # 64062 ; http://n2t.net/addgene:64062 ; RRID:Addgene_64062)
