[The description below was written by a language model from this plasmid's Addgene catalogue record.]
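Description:
L309-myc-seipin-ΔCT is a lentiviral mammalian expression plasmid built on the L309 backbone. It is maintained in bacteria as a high-copy plasmid under ampicillin selection. As a lentiviral transfer vector, it is meant to be packaged into viral particles so that the expression cassette can be delivered to, and stably integrated in, mammalian target cells. No feature table accompanies the entry, so the record does not state which promoter drives the insert, which lentiviral elements are present, or whether the backbone carries a reporter or a mammalian selection marker.

The payload is the mouse Bscl2 gene, which encodes seipin, in a truncated form lacking residues Asp338 to Ser443. This deletion removes the protein's cytosolic C-terminal tail. A myc epitope supplied by the backbone is fused to the N-terminus, allowing the truncated protein to be detected or immunoprecipitated with anti-myc antibodies. The insert was placed by restriction cloning at a BamHI site, and the site was destroyed at both junctions, so the fragment cannot be released again with that enzyme.

The associated study examined how seipin regulates lipogenesis and adipogenesis through a conserved core sequence and an evolutionarily acquired C-terminus. In that context, this ΔCT construct serves as a domain-deletion mutant for testing which seipin functions depend on the C-terminal tail and which are retained by the core of the protein, presumably by comparison with tagged full-length seipin expressed from the same vector system.
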