>Addgene plasmid #64062 | L309-myc-seipin-ΔCT | addgene partial sequence | sequence record 109542 | hUBCpro-F 5'-TGAAGCTCCGGTTTTGAACT-3'
TGTAATCATTTGGGTCAATATGTAATTTTCAGTGTTAGACTAGTAAATTGTCCGCTAAATTCTGGCCGTT
TTTGGCTTTTTTGTTAGACGAAGCTTGGTACCGAGCGGATCCGAATTCGTTTAGTGAACCGTCAGAATTG
CCATGGAGCAGAAGCTGATCAGCGAGGAGGACCTGAACGGAATTGGCATGATACATCAAAGAAGAGAAGC
TGGGGCAAGAGAGACATGCAGAGACCAGATCAAAGGATCAGACAAAGACGAGGAACCTTCAGCTGCCCTA
TCCCATGGCCAAGGGTATCGTCCCTGTGGAAGACCAGCCAGGAACTCAAAGCCTGAGGCTGGGGCCAGAC
CCCCTGCTGTCCCCATCATGGTCAATGACCCACCAGTCCCCGCCTTACTGTGGGCCCAGGAAGTGGGCCA
CGTCTTGGCAGGCCGTGCCCGCAGGCTGATGCTGCAGTTTGGGGTGCTCTTCTGCACCATCCTTCTTTTG
CTTTGGGTGTCTGTGTTCCTCTATGGCTCCTTCTACTACTCCTACATGCCGACGGTCAGCCACCTCAGCC
CTGTGCACTTCCACTACAGGACAGACTGTGATTCCTCCACCGCCTCTCTCTGCTCTTTCCCTGTTGCCAA
TGTCTCACTGGCTAAGAGTGGACGTGATCGGGTACTGATGTATGGACAGCCATATCGAGTCACCTTAGAG
CTTGAACTGCCCGAAT
