>Addgene plasmid #64062 | L309-myc-seipin-ΔCT | addgene partial sequence | sequence record 111825 | WPRE-R 5'-CATAGCGTAAAAGGAGCAACA-3'
AGGTTGATTATCGCGATAAGCTTGATATCGAATTGGGAGGGACTAGAGTCGCGGCCGCTTTACTTGTACA
GCTCGTCCATGCCGAGAGTGATCCCGGCGGCGGTCACGAACTCCAGCAGGACCATGTGATCGCGCTTCTC
GTTGGGGTCTTTGCTCAGGGCGGACTGGGTGCTCAGGTAGTGGTTGTCGGGCAGCAGCACGGGGCCGTCG
CCGATGGGGGTGTTCTGCTGGTAGTGGTCGGCGAGCTGCACGCTGCCGTCCTCGATGTTGTGGCGGATCT
TGAAGTTCGCCTTGATGCCGTTCTTCTGCTTGTCGGCCATGATATAGACGTTGTGGCTGTTGTAGTTGTA
CTCCAGCTTGTGCCCCAGGATGTTGCCGTCCTCCTTGAAGTCGATGCCCTTCAGCTCGATGCGGTTCACC
AGGGTGTCGCCCTCGAACTTCACCTCGGCGCGGGTCTTGTAGTTGCCGTCGTCCTTGAAGAAGATGGTGC
GCTCCTGGACGTAGCCTTCGGGCATGGCGGACTTGAAGAAGTCGTGCTGCTTCATGTGGTCGGGGTAGCG
GCTGAAGCACTGCACGCCGTAGGTCAGGGTGGTCACGAGGGTGGGCCAGGGCACGGGCAGCTTGCCGGTG
GTGCAGATGAACTTCAGGGTCAGCTTGCCGTA
