>Addgene plasmid #64062 | L309-myc-seipin-ΔCT | addgene partial sequence | sequence record 113729 | EGFP-N 5'-CGTCGCCGTCCAGCTCGACCAG-3'
TTGTGGCCATATTATCATCGTGTTTTTCAAAGGAAAACCACGTCCCCGATGGCTTCGGGGGGCCTAGACG
CTTTTTTTAACCTCGACTAAACACATGTAAAGCATGTGCACCGAGGCCCCAGATCAGATCCCATACAATG
GGGTACCTTCTGGGCATCCTTCAGCCCCTTGTTGAATACGCTTAGGAGAGCCATTTGACTCTTTCCACAA
CTATCCAACTCACAACGTGGCACTGGGGTTGTGCCGCCTTTGCAGGTGTATCTTATACACGTGGCTTTTG
GCCGCAGAGGCACCTGTCGCCAGGTGGGGGGTTCCGCTGCCTGCAAAGGGTCGCTACAGACGTTGTTTGT
CTTCAAGAAGCTTCCAGAGGAACTGCTTCCTTCACGACATTCAACAGACCTTGCATTCCTTTGGCGAGAG
GGGAAAGACCCCTAGGAATGCTCGTCAAGAAGACAGGGCCAGGTTTCCGGGCCCTCACATTGCCAAAAGA
CGGCAATATGGTGGAAAATAACATATAGACAAACGCACACCGGCCTTATTCCAAGCGGCTTCGGCCAGTA
ACGTTAGGGTGGGGGGA
